>Addgene plasmid #191878 | pET28 bleach.2 | addgene full sequence | sequence record 406992 | Addgene NGS Result
TAATACGACTCACTATAGGGGAATTGTGAGCGGATAACAATTCCCCTCTAGAAATAATTTTGTTTAACTT
TAAGAAGGAGATATACCATGGGCAGCAGCCATCATCATCATCATCACGTTAGCAAGGGCGAGGAGCTGTT
CACCGGTGTGGTACCAATATTAGTGGAGTTGGACGGAGATGTTAATGGTCATAAATTTAGCGTACGTGGT
GAAGGTGAAGGAGATGCGACTTACGGCAAACTCACTCTGAAATTTATCTGTACCACAGGTAAACTGCCCG
TGCCGTGGCCCACACTCCTGACTACACTGTCATATGGCGCCCAGTGTTTCGCGCGGTACCCAGATCATAT
GAAACAGCATGATTTTTTCAAGTCTGCAATGCCAGAAGGCTATGTTCAAGAGCGGACCATTTTTTTCAAA
GACGATGGTTGCTATAAAACGCGCGCGGAAATCAAATTCGAAGGTGACACGTTGGTTAATCGAATTGAAC
TGCATGGTATTGATTTTAAGGAGGATGGTAACATTCTTGGGCATAAACTGGAATATAATATGAACTCACA
CAACGTATATATAATGCCCGATAAACAGAACAATGGAATAAAGGTCAATTTTAAAACCCGACATAATATC
GAGGATGGTTCTGTTCAACTTGCTGACCACTATCAGCAAAATACCCCCATCGGGGATGGCCCGGTTCTGT
TACCAGATTACCATTATTTGCACACTTGGTCTGAACTTTCAAAAGATCCCAATGAAAAACGGGACCATAT
GGTATTGCTTGAATTTGTAGAAGCCGCTGGTATAACTCTCGGCATGGACGAGCTGTATAAGTAATGAGAT
CCGGCTGCTAACAAAGCCCGAAAGGAAGCTGAGTTGGCTGCTGCCACCGCTGAGCAATAACTAGCATAAC
CCCTTGGGGCCTCTAAACGGGTCTTGAGGGGTTTTTTGCTGAAAGGAGGAACTATATCCGGATTGGCGAA
TGGG
[124 nt withheld, positions 985-1108]
C
[91 nt withheld, positions 1110-1200]
A
[49 nt withheld, positions 1202-1250]
CCTTTGACGTTGGAGTCCACGTTCTTT
[37 nt withheld, positions 1278-1314]
ACCCTATCTCGGTCTATTCTTTTGATTTATAAGGGATTTTGCCGATTTCGGCCTATTGGTTAAAAAATGA
GCTGATTTAACAAAAATTTAACGCGAATTTTAACAAAATATTAACGCTTACAATTTAGGTGGCACTTTTC
GGGGAAATGTGCGCGGAACCCCTATTTGTTTATTTTTCTAAATACATTCAAATATGTATCCGCTCATGAA
TTAATTCTTAGAAAAACTCATCGAGCATCAAATGAAACTGCAATTTATTCATATCAGGATTATCAATACC
ATATTTTTGAAAAAGCCGTTTCTGTAATGAAGGAGAAAACTCACCGAGGCAGTTCCATAGGATGGCAAGA
TCCTGGTATCGGTCTGCGATTCCGACTCGTCCAACATCAATACAACCTATTAATTTCCCCTCGTCAAAAA
TAAGGTTATCAAGTGAGAAATCACCATGAGTGACGACTGAATCCGGTGAGAATGGCAAAAGTTTATGCAT
TTCTTTCCAGACTTGTTCAACAGGCCAGCCATTACGCTCGTCATCAAAATCACTCGCATCAACCAAACCG
TTATTCATTCGTGATTGCGCCTGAGCGAGACGAAATACGCGATCGCTGTTAAAAGGACAATTACAAACAG
GAATCGAATGCAACCGGCGCAGGAACACTGCCAGCGCATCAACAATATTTTCACCTGAATCAGGATATTC
TTCTAATACCTGGAATGCTGTTTTCCCGGGGATCGCAGTGGTGAGTAACCATGCATCATCAGGAGTACGG
ATAAAATGCTTGATGGTCGGAAGAGGCATAAATTCCGTCAGCCAGTTTAGTCTGACCATCTCATCTGTAA
CATCATTGGCAACGCTACCTTTGCCATGTTTCAGAAACAACTCTGGCGCATCGGGCTTCCCATACAATCG
ATAGATTGTCGCACCTGATTGCCCGACATTATCGCGAGCCCATTTATACCCATATAAATCAGCATCCATG
TTGGAATTTAATCGCGGCCTAGAGCAAGACGTTTCCCGTTGAATATGGCTCATAACACCCCTTGTATTAC
TGTTTATGTAAGCAGACAGTTTTATTGTTCATGACCAAAATCCCTTAACGTGAGTTTTCGTTCCACTGAG
CGTCAGACCCCGTAGAAAAGATCAAAGGATCTTCTTGAGATCCTTTTTTTCTGCGCGTAATCTGCTGCTT
GCAAACAAAAAAACCACCGCTACCAGCGGTGGTTTGTTTGCCGGATCAAGAGCTACCAACTCTTTTTCCG
AAGGTAACTGGCTTCAGCAGAGCGCAGATACCAAATACTGTCCTTCTAGTGTAGCCGTAGTTAGGCCACC
ACTTCAAGAACTCTGTAGCACCGCCTACATACCTCGCTCTGCTAATCCTGTTACCAGTGGCTGCTGCCAG
TGGCGATAAGTCGTGTCTTACCGGGTTGGACTCAAGACGATAGTTACCGGATAAGGCGCAGCGGTCGGGC
TGAACGGGGGGTTCGTGCACACAGCCCAGCTTGGAGCGAACGACCTACACCGAACTGAGATACCTACAGC
GTGAGCTATGAGAAAGCGCCACGCTTCCCGAAGGGAGAAAGGCGGACAGGTATCCGGTAAGCGGCAGGGT
CGGAACAGGAGAGCGCACGAGGGAGCTTCCAGGGGGAAACGCCTGGTATCTTTATAGTCCTGTCGGGTTT
CGCCACCTCTGACTTGAGCGTCGATTTTTGTGATGCTCGTCAGGGGGGCGGAGCCTATGGAAAAACGCCA
GCAACGCGGCCTTTTTACGGTTCCTGGCCTTTTGCTGGCCTTTTGCTCACATGTTCTTTCCTGCGTTATC
CCCTGATTCTGTGGATAACCGTATTACCGCCTTTGAGTGAGCTGATACCGCTCGCCGCAGCCGAACGACC
GAGCGCAGCGAGTCAGTGAGCGAGGAAGCGGAAGAGCGCCTGATGCGGTATTTTCTCCTTACGCATCTGT
GCGGTATTTCACACCGCAATGGTGCACTCTCAGTACAATCTGCTCTGATGCCGCATAGTTAAGCCAGTAT
ACACTCCGCTATCGCTACGTGACTGGGTCATGGCTGCGCCCCGACACCCGCCAACACCCGCTGACGCGCC
CTGACGGGCTTGTCTGCTCCCGGCATCCGCTTACAGACAAGCTGTGACCGTCTCCGGGAGCTGCATGTGT
CAGAGGTTTTCACCGTCATCACCGAAACGCGCGAGGCAGCTGCGGTAAAGCTCATCAGCGTGGTCGTGAA
GCGATTCACAGATGTCTGCCTGTTCATCCGCGTCCAGCTCGTTGAGTTTCTCCAGAAGCGTTAATGTCTG
GCTTCTGATAAAGCGGGCCATGTTAAGGGCGGTTTTTTCCTGTTTGGTCACTGATGCCTCCGTGTAAGGG
GGATTTCTGTTCATGGGGGTAATGATACCGATGAAACGAGAGAGGATGCTCACGATACGGGTTACTGATG
ATGAACATGCCCGGTTACTGGAACGTTGTGAGGGTAAACAACTGGCGGTATGGATGCGGCGGGACCAGAG
AAAAATCACTCAGGGTCAATGCCAGCGCTTCGTTAATACAGATGTAGGTGTTCCACAGGGTAGCCAGCAG
CATCCTGCGATGCAGATCCGGAACATAATGGTGCAGGGCGCTGACTTCCGCGTTTCCAGACTTTACGAAA
CACGGAAACCGAAGACCATTCATGTTGTTGCTCAGGTCGCAGACGTTTTGCAGCAGCAGTCGCTTCACGT
TCGCTCGCGTATCGGTGATTCATTCTGCTAACCAGTAAGGCAACCCCGCCAGCCTAGCCGGGTCCTCAAC
GACAGGAGCACGATCATGCGCACCCGTGGGGCCGCCATGCCGGCGATAATGGCCTGCTTCTCGCCGAAAC
GTTTGGTGGCGGGACCAGTGACGAAGGCTTGAGCGAGGGCGTGCAAGATTCCGAATACCGCAAGCGACAG
GCCGATCATCGTCGCGCTCCAGCGAAAGCGGTCCTCGCCGAAAATGACCCAGAGCGCTGCCGGCACCTGT
CCTACGAGTTGCATGATAAAGAAGACAGTCATAAGTGCGGCGACGATAGTCATGCCCCGCGCCCACCGGA
AGGAGCTGACTGGGTTGAAGGCTCTCAAGGGCATCGGTCGAGATCCCGGTGCCTAATGAGTGAGCTAACT
TACATTAATTGCGTTGCGCTCACTGCCCGCTTTCCAGTCGGGAAACCTGTCGTGCCAGCTGCATTAATGA
ATCGGCCAACGCGCGGGGAGAGGCGGTTTGCGTATTGGGCGCCAGGGTGGTTTTTCTTTTCACCAGTGAG
ACGGGCAACAGCTGATTGCCCTTCACCGCCTGGCCCTGAGAGAGTTGCAGCAAGCGGTCCACGCTGGTTT
GCCCCAGCAGGCGAAAATCCTGTTTGATGGTGGTTAACGGCGGGATATAACATGAGCTGTCTTCGGTATC
GTCGTATCCCACTACCGAGATATCCGCACCAACGCGCAGCCCGGACTCGGTAATGGCGCGCATTGCGCCC
AGCGCCATCTGATCGTTGGCAACCAGCATCGCAGTGGGAACGATGCCCTCATTCAGCATTTGCATGGTTT
GTTGAAAACCGGACATGGCACTCCAGTCGCCTTCCCGTTCCGCTATCGGCTGAATTTGATTGCGAGTGAG
ATATTTATGCCAGCCAGCCAGACGCAGACGCGCCGAGACAGAACTTAATGGGCCCGCTAACAGCGCGATT
TGCTGGTGACCCAATGCGACCAGATGCTCCACGCCCAGTCGCGTACCGTCTTCATGGGAGAAAATAATAC
TGTTGATGGGTGTCTGGTCAGAGACATCAAGAAATAACGCCGGAACATTAGTGCAGGCAGCTTCCACAGC
AATGGCATCCTGGTCATCCAGCGGATAGTTAATGATCAGCCCACTGACGCGTTGCGCGAGAAGATTGTGC
ACCGCCGCTTTACAGGCTTCGACGCCGCTTCGTTCTACCATCGACACCACCACGCTGGCACCCAGTTGAT
CGGCGCGAGATTTAATCGCCGCGACAATTTGCGACGGCGCGTGCAGGGCCAGACTGGAGGTGGCAACGCC
AATCAGCAACGACTGTTTGCCCGCCAGTTGTTGTGCCACGCGGTTGGGAATGTAATTCAGCTCCGCCATC
GCCGCTTCCACTTTTTCCCGCGTTTTCGCAGAAACGTGGCTGGCCTGGTTCACCACGCGGGAAACGGTCT
GATAAGAGACACCGGCATACTCTGCGACATCGTATAACGTTACTGGTTTCACATTCACCACCCTGAATTG
ACTCTCTTCCGGGCGCTATCATGCCATACCGCGAAAGGTTTTGCGCCATTCGATGGTGTCCGGGATCTCG
ACGCTCTCCCTTATGCGACTCCTGCATTAGGAAGCAGCCCAGTAGTAGGTTGAGGCCGTTGAGCACCGCC
GCCGCAAGGAATGGTGCATGCAAGGAGATGGCGCCCAACAGTCCCCCGGCCACGGGGCCTGCCACCATAC
CCACGCCGAAACAAGCGCTCATGAGCCCGAAGTGGCGAGCCCGATCTTCCCCATCGGTGATGTCGGCGAT
ATAGGCGCCAGCAACCGCACCTGTGGCGCCGGTGATGCCGGCCACGATGCGTCCGGCGTAGAGGATCGAG
ATCTCGATCCCGCGAAAT
Features (pLannotate 1.2.2; 19 found; start..end, strand, type, name):
      1..19      +  promoter       T7 promoter: promoter for bacteriophage T7 RNA polymerase
     20..44      +  protein_bind   lac operator: The lac repressor binds to the lac operator to inhibit transcription in E. coli. This inhibition can be relieved by adding lactose or isopropyl-β-D-thiogalactopyranoside (IPTG). lac repressor encoded by lacI
     59..81      +  RBS            RBS: efficient ribosome binding site from bacteriophage T7 gene 10 (Olins and Rangwala, 1989)
    100..116     +  CDS            capTEV™ (fragment): composite tag for in vivo biotinylation, TEV protease cleavage, and 6xHis tagging
    118..831     +  CDS            BrUSLEE: BrUSLEE is a basic (constitutively fluorescent) green fluorescent protein published in 2018, derived from Aequorea victoria.
    844..893     +  CDS            SET1 (fragment): solubility-enhancement tag derived from T7 phage gene 10B
    901..948     +  terminator     T7 terminator: transcription terminator for bacteriophage T7 RNA polymerase
    985..1413    +  rep_origin     f1 ori (sequence partly withheld): f1 bacteriophage origin of replication; arrow indicates direction of (+) strand synthesis
   1466..1523    +  promoter       AmpR promoter (fragment): bla
   1532..2347    -  CDS            KanR: aminoglycoside phosphotransferase; aph(3')-Ia; confers resistance to kanamycin in bacteria or G418 (Geneticin®) in eukaryotes
   2469..3057    +  rep_origin     ori: high-copy-number ColE1/pMB1/pBR322/pUC origin of replication
   3243..3382    -  misc_feature   bom: basis of mobility region from pBR322
   3484..3675    -  CDS            rop: Rop protein, which maintains plasmids at low copy number; rop
   3692..4072    +  CDS            YPB1_ECOLX: Protein predicted: Swiss-Prot protein existence level 4. From Escherichia coli.
   4144..4435    -  CDS            TcR (fragment): tetracycline efflux protein; tet; confers resistance to tetracycline
   4450..4471    -  protein_bind   CAP binding site: CAP binding activates transcription in the presence of cAMP. E. coli catabolite activator protein
   4484..5566    -  CDS            lacI: lac repressor; lacI; The lac repressor binds to the lac operator to inhibit transcription in E. coli. This inhibition can be relieved by adding lactose or isopropyl-β-D-thiogalactopyranoside (IPTG).
   5567..5644    -  promoter       lacI promoter: lacI
   5652..5931    -  CDS            TcR (fragment): tetracycline efflux protein; tet; confers resistance to tetracycline
