[The description below was written by a language model from this plasmid's Addgene catalogue record and pLannotate feature annotations shown in this document.]
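Description:
pET28 bleach.2 is a bacterial expression plasmid built on the pET28 backbone for T7-driven production of a computationally designed green fluorescent protein variant in E. coli. The sequenced plasmid is about 5.95 kb. It carries a kanamycin resistance gene (aminoglycoside phosphotransferase) for selection, a ColE1/pMB1-type origin of replication with the adjacent bom and rop elements from pBR322, and an f1 phage origin. The catalogue lists it as high copy, although rop normally moderates copy number. Short tetracycline-resistance fragments and a predicted E. coli ORF flagged by the automated annotation are backbone remnants rather than functional parts.

The expression cassette consists of a T7 promoter followed by a lac operator, the T7 gene 10 ribosome binding site, an N-terminal His tag, the GFP coding sequence and a T7 terminator. The plasmid-borne lacI gene supplies the repressor, so transcription is held off until IPTG is added in a host that provides T7 RNA polymerase. The insert, bleach.2, is an Aequorea victoria GFP derivative of roughly 750 bp carrying the substitutions V61L, T65S, V68A, S72A, V112I and Y145M. The annotation software matched it to the related GFP BrUSLEE, which reflects sequence similarity and not identity. The small "capTEV" and "SET1" fragment calls flanking the gene probably correspond to the His tag and to vector-derived sequence. The insert was cloned through BsaI sites that were destroyed in the process.

According to the depositor, the design was generated by the htFuncLib algorithm as part of a designed active-site library of GFP variants. The plasmid serves to express and purify this variant for characterisation.
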