Addgene plasmid #191878: pET28 bleach.2
Purpose: Encodes a GFP design, bleach.2
Depositing lab: Sarel Fleishman. Depositing organization: Weizmann Institute of Science. Publication: Designed active-site library reveals thousands of functional GFP variants. Weinstein JY, Marti-Gomez C, Lipsh-Sokolik R, Hoch SY, Liebermann D, Nevo R, Weissman H, Petrovich-Kopitman E, Margulies D, Ivankov D, McCandlish DM, Fleishman SJ. Nat Commun. 2023 May 20;14(1):2890. doi: 10.1038/s41467-023-38099-z. PubMed 37210560.
Backbone
  Vector backbone: pET28
  Backbone size w/o insert (bp): 5209
  Vector type: Bacterial Expression
Growth in bacteria
  Bacterial resistance: Kanamycin, 50 μg/mL
  Growth temperature: 37°C
  Growth strain: DH5alpha
  Copy number: High Copy
Gene/Insert
  Gene/Insert name: bleach.2
  Species: Aequorea victoria
  Insert size (bp): 747
  Mutation: V61L T65S V68A S72A V112I Y145M
  Promoter: T7
  Tag / fusion protein: His Tag (N terminal on insert)
  Cloning method: Restriction Enzyme; 5′ cloning site BsaI (destroyed during cloning); 3′ cloning site BsaI (destroyed during cloning)
  Sequencing primers: 5′ TAATACGACTCACTATAGGG; 3′ gctagttattgctcagcgg
Terms and licenses: Academic/Nonprofit Terms; Industry Terms: Not Available to Industry
Depositor comments: Design created by the htFuncLib algorithm
How to cite: pET28 bleach.2 was a gift from Sarel Fleishman (Addgene plasmid # 191878 ; http://n2t.net/addgene:191878 ; RRID:Addgene_191878)
